>Addgene plasmid #131217 | pOVC1_X_AsPT1-LOV2-EcSsra | addgene full sequence | sequence record 257006 | Addgene NGS Result
TTAAGCCAGTATCTGCTCCCTGCTTGTGTGTTGGAGGTCGCTGAGTAGTGCGCGAGCAAAATTTAAGCTA
CAACAAGGCAAGGCTTGACCGACAATTGCATGAAGAATCTGCTTAGGGTTAGGCGTTTTGCGCTGCTTCG
CGATGTACGGGCCAGATATACGCGTTGACATTGATTATTGACTAGTTATTAATAGTAATCAATTACGGGG
TCATTAGTTCATAGCCCATATATGGAGTTCCGCGTTACATAACTTACGGTAAATGGCCCGCCTGGCTGAC
CGCCCAACGACCCCCGCCCATTGACGTCAATAATGACGTATGTTCCCATAGTAACGCCAATAGGGACTTT
CCATTGACGTCAATGGGTGGAGTATTTACGGTAAACTGCCCACTTGGCAGTACATCAAGTGTATCATATG
CCAAGTACGCCCCCTATTGACGTCAATGACGGTAAATGGCCCGCCTGGCATTATGCCCAGTACATGACCT
TATGGGACTTTCCTACTTGGCAGTACATCTACGTATTAGTCATCGCTATTACCATGGTGATGCGGTTTTG
GCAGTACATCAATGGGCGTGGATAGCGGTTTGACTCACGGGGATTTCCAAGTCTCCACCCCATTGACGTC
AATGGGAGTTTGTTTTGGCACCAAAATCAACGGGACTTTCCAAAATGTCGTAACAACTCCGCCCCATTGA
CGCAAATGGGCGGTAGGCGTGTACGGTGGGAGGTCTATATAAGCAGAGCTCTCTGGCTAACTAGAGAACC
CACTGCTTACTGGCTTATCGAAATTAATACGACTCACTATAGGGAGACCCAAGCTGACCATGGCCACCGG
TGAATTCTCAGGCTCTGGATCCCCCGGGCTGGCAACCACACTGGAACGGATCGAGAAAAATTTCGTGATT
ACTGATCCGAGACTGCCTGACAACCCAATCATTTTTGCGAGCGATTCCTTCCTGCAGCTGACAGAATATT
CTCGGGAAGAGATCCTGGGGCGCAATTGCCGTTTTCTGCAGGGACCCGAGACAGACCGTGCCACTGTTCG
GAAAATCAGAGATGCTATTGACAACCAGACTGAAGTGACCGTTCAGCTGATCAATTATACCAAGAGCGGC
AAGAAGTTCTGGAACGTGTTCCACCTGCAGCCGATGCGCGATTATAAGGGCGACGTCCAGTACTTCATTG
GCGTGCAGCTGGATGGCACCGAACGTCTTCATGGCGCCGCTGAGCGTGAGGCGGTCTGCCTGATCAAAAA
GACAGCCTTTCAGATTGCTGAGGCAGCGAACGACGAAAATTACTTTGGACCCGGGTAAGTTTAAACCGCT
GATCAGCCTCGACTGTGCCTTCTAGTTGCCAGCCATCTGTTGTTTGCCCCTCCCCCGTGCCTTCCTTGAC
CCTGGAAGGTGCCACTCCCACTGTCCTTTCCTAATAAAATGAGGAAATTGCATCGCATTGTCTGAGTAGG
TGTCATTCTATTCTGGGGGGTGGGGTGGGGCAGGACAGCAAGGGGGAGGATTGGGAAGACAATAGCAGGC
ATGCTGGGGATGCGGTGGGCTCTATGGCTTCTGAGGCGGAAAGAACCAGCTGGGGCTCTAGGGGGTATCC
CC
[124 nt withheld, positions 1613-1736]
C
[91 nt withheld, positions 1738-1828]
A
[49 nt withheld, positions 1830-1878]
CCTTTGACGTTGGAGTCCACGTTCTTT
[37 nt withheld, positions 1906-1942]
ACCCTATCTCGGTCTATTCTTTTGATTTATAAGGGATTTTGCCGATTTCGGCCTATTGGTTAAAAAATGA
GCTGATTTAACAAAAATTTAACGCGAATTAATTCTGTGGAATGTGTGTCAGTTAGGGTGTGGAAAGTCCC
CAGGCTCCCCAGCAGGCAGAAGTATGCAAAGCATGCATCTCAATTAGTCAGCAACCAGGTGTGGAAAGTC
CCCAGGCTCCCCAGCAGGCAGAAGTATGCAAAGCATGCATCTCAATTAGTCAGCAACCATAGTCCCGCCC
CTAACTCCGCCCATCCCGCCCCTAACTCCGCCCAGTTCCGCCCATTCTCCGCCCCATGGCTGACTAATTT
TTTTTATTTATGCAGAGGCCGAGGCCGCCTCTGCCTCTGAGCTATTCCAGAAGTAGTGAGGAGGCTTTTT
TGGAGGCCTAGGCTTTTGCAAAAAGCTCTCGGGAGCTTGTATATCCATTTTCGGATCTGATCAAGAGACA
GGATGAGGATCGTTTCGCATGATTGAACAAGATGGATTGCACGCAGGTTCTCCGGCCGCTTGGGTGGAGA
GGCTATTCGGCTATGACTGGGCACAACAGACAATCGGCTGCTCTGATGCCGCCGTGTTCCGGCTGTCAGC
GCAGGGGCGCCCGGTTCTTTTTGTCAAGACCGACCTGTCCGGTGCCCTGAATGAACTGCAGGACGAGGCA
GCGCGGCTATCGTGGCTGGCCACGACGGGCGTTCCTTGCGCAGCTGTGCTCGACGTTGTCACTGAAGCGG
GAAGGGACTGGCTGCTATTGGGCGAAGTGCCGGGGCAGGATCTCCTGTCATCTCACCTTGCTCCTGCCGA
GAAAGTATCCATCATGGCTGATGCAATGCGGCGGCTGCATACGCTTGATCCGGCTACCTGCCCATTCGAC
CACCAAGCGAAACATCGCATCGAGCGAGCACGTACTCGGATGGAAGCCGGTCTTGTCGATCAGGATGATC
TGGACGAAGAGCATCAGGGGCTCGCGCCAGCCGAACTGTTCGCCAGGCTCAAGGCGCGCATGCCCGACGG
CGAGGATCTCGTCGTGACCCATGGCGATGCCTGCTTGCCGAATATCATGGTGGAAAATGGCCGCTTTTCT
GGATTCATCGACTGTGGCCGGCTGGGTGTGGCGGACCGCTATCAGGACATAGCGTTGGCTACCCGTGATA
TTGCTGAAGAGCTTGGCGGCGAATGGGCTGACCGCTTCCTCGTGCTTTACGGTATCGCCGCTCCCGATTC
GCAGCGCATCGCCTTCTATCGCCTTCTTGACGAGTTCTTCTGAGCGGGACTCTGGGGTTCGAAATGACCG
ACCAAGCGACGCCCAACCTGCCATCACGAGATTTCGATTCCACCGCCGCCTTCTATGAAAGGTTGGGCTT
CGGAATCGTTTTCCGGGACGCCGGCTGGATGATCCTCCAGCGCGGGGATCTCATGCTGGAGTTCTTCGCC
CACCCCAACTTGTTTATTGCAGCTTATAATGGTTACAAATAAAGCAATAGCATCACAAATTTCACAAATA
AAGCATTTTTTTCACTGCATTCTAGTTGTGGTTTGTCCAAACTCATCAATGTATCTTATCATGTCTGTAT
ACCGTCGACCTCTAGCTAGAGCTTGGCGTAATCATGGTCATAGCTGTTTCCTGTGTGAAATTGTTATCCG
CTCACAATTCCACACAACATACGAGCCGGAAGCATAAAGTGTAAAGCCTGGGGTGCCTAATGAGTGAGCT
AACTCACATTAATTGCGTTGCGCTCACTGCCCGCTTTCCAGTCGGGAAACCTGTCGTGCCAGCTGCATTA
ATGAATCGGCCAACGCGCGGGGAGAGGCGGTTTGCGTATTGGGCGCTCTTCCGCTTCCTCGCTCACTGAC
TCGCTGCGCTCGGTCGTTCGGCTGCGGCGAGCGGTATCAGCTCACTCAAAGGCGGTAATACGGTTATCCA
CAGAATCAGGGGATAACGCAGGAAAGAACATGTGAGCAAAAGGCCAGCAAAAGGCCAGGAACCGTAAAAA
GGCCGCGTTGCTGGCGTTTTTCCATAGGCTCCGCCCCCCTGACGAGCATCACAAAAATCGACGCTCAAGT
CAGAGGTGGCGAAACCCGACAGGACTATAAAGATACCAGGCGTTTCCCCCTGGAAGCTCCCTCGTGCGCT
CTCCTGTTCCGACCCTGCCGCTTACCGGATACCTGTCCGCCTTTCTCCCTTCGGGAAGCGTGGCGCTTTC
TCATAGCTCACGCTGTAGGTATCTCAGTTCGGTGTAGGTCGTTCGCTCCAAGCTGGGCTGTGTGCACGAA
CCCCCCGTTCAGCCCGACCGCTGCGCCTTATCCGGTAACTATCGTCTTGAGTCCAACCCGGTAAGACACG
ACTTATCGCCACTGGCAGCAGCCACTGGTAACAGGATTAGCAGAGCGAGGTATGTAGGCGGTGCTACAGA
GTTCTTGAAGTGGTGGCCTAACTACGGCTACACTAGAAGAACAGTATTTGGTATCTGCGCTCTGCTGAAG
CCAGTTACCTTCGGAAAAAGAGTTGGTAGCTCTTGATCCGGCAAACAAACCACCGCTGGTAGCGGTGGTT
TTTTTGTTTGCAAGCAGCAGATTACGCGCAGAAAAAAAGGATCTCAAGAAGATCCTTTGATCTTTTCTAC
GGGGTCTGACGCTCAGTGGAACGAAAACTCACGTTAAGGGATTTTGGTCATGAGATTATCAAAAAGGATC
TTCACCTAGATCCTTTTAAATTAAAAATGAAGTTTTAAATCAATCTAAAGTATATATGAGTAAACTTGGT
CTGACAGTTACCAATGCTTAATCAGTGAGGCACCTATCTCAGCGATCTGTCTATTTCGTTCATCCATAGT
TGCCTGACTCCCCGTCGTGTAGATAACTACGATACGGGAGGGCTTACCATCTGGCCCCAGTGCTGCAATG
ATACCGCGAGACCCACGCTCACCGGCTCCAGATTTATCAGCAATAAACCAGCCAGCCGGAAGGGCCGAGC
GCAGAAGTGGTCCTGCAACTTTATCCGCCTCCATCCAGTCTATTAATTGTTGCCGGGAAGCTAGAGTAAG
TAGTTCGCCAGTTAATAGTTTGCGCAACGTTGTTGCCATTGCTACAGGCATCGTGGTGTCACGCTCGTCG
TTTGGTATGGCTTCATTCAGCTCCGGTTCCCAACGATCAAGGCGAGTTACATGATCCCCCATGTTGTGCA
AAAAAGCGGTTAGCTCCTTCGGTCCTCCGATCGTTGTCAGAAGTAAGTTGGCCGCAGTGTTATCACTCAT
GGTTATGGCAGCACTGCATAATTCTCTTACTGTCATGCCATCCGTAAGATGCTTTTCTGTGACTGGTGAG
TACTCAACCAAGTCATTCTGAGAATAGTGTATGCGGCGACCGAGTTGCTCTTGCCCGGCGTCAATACGGG
ATAATACCGCGCCACATAGCAGAACTTTAAAAGTGCTCATCATTGGAAAACGTTCTTCGGGGCGAAAACT
CTCAAGGATCTTACCGCTGTTGAGATCCAGTTCGATGTAACCCACTCGTGCACCCAACTGATCTTCAGCA
TCTTTTACTTTCACCAGCGTTTCTGGGTGAGCAAAAACAGGAAGGCAAAATGCCGCAAAAAAGGGAATAA
GGGCGACACGGAAATGTTGAATACTCATACTCTTCCTTTTTCAATATTATTGAAGCATTTATCAGGGTTA
TTGTCTCATGAGCGGATACATATTTGAATGTATTTAGAAAAATAAACAAATAGGGGTTCCGCGCACATTT
CCCCGAAAAGTGCCACCTGACGTCGACGGATCGGGAGATCTCCCGATCCCCTATGGTGCACTCTCAGTAC
AATCTGCTCTGATGCCGCATAG
Features (pLannotate 1.2.2; 20 found; start..end, strand, type, name):
    167..546     +  enhancer       CMV enhancer: human cytomegalovirus immediate early enhancer
    547..750     +  promoter       CMV promoter: human cytomegalovirus (CMV) immediate early promoter
    746..779     +  LTR            5' LTR (truncated) (fragment): truncated 5' long terminal repeat (LTR) from HIV-1
    795..813     +  promoter       T7 promoter: promoter for bacteriophage T7 RNA polymerase
    890..1207    +  CDS            miniSOG: miniSOG is a basic (constitutively fluorescent) cyan fluorescent protein published in 2011, derived from Arabidopsis thaliana. It requires the cofactor flavin for fluorescence.
   1343..1567    +  polyA_signal   bGH poly(A) signal: bovine growth hormone polyadenylation signal
   1571..1592    +  promoter       SV40 promoter (fragment): SV40 enhancer and early promoter
   1613..2041    +  rep_origin     f1 ori (sequence partly withheld): f1 bacteriophage origin of replication; arrow indicates direction of (+) strand synthesis
   2055..2384    +  promoter       SV40 promoter: SV40 enhancer and early promoter
   2451..3242    +  CDS            neo: KKA2_KLEPN - Also known as kan, nptII. Experimental evidence at protein level: Swiss-Prot protein existence level 1. Resistance to kanamycin, neomycin, paromomycin, ribostamycin, butirosin and gentamicin B. From Klebsiella pneumoniae.
   3266..3424    +  CDS            ble (fragment): BLE_KLEPN - Experimental evidence at protein level: Swiss-Prot protein existence level 1. Binding protein with a strong affinity to the bleomycin family of antibiotics. Binds to CL990; an antimitotic-antibiotic compound. From Klebsiella pneumoniae.
   3419..3540    +  polyA_signal   SV40 poly(A) signal: SV40 polyadenylation signal
   3613..3629    -  protein_bind   lac operator: The lac repressor binds to the lac operator to inhibit transcription in E. coli. This inhibition can be relieved by adding lactose or isopropyl-β-D-thiogalactopyranoside (IPTG). lac repressor encoded by lacI
   3637..3667    -  promoter       lac promoter: promoter for the E. coli lac operon
   3682..3703    -  protein_bind   CAP binding site: CAP binding activates transcription in the presence of cAMP. E. coli catabolite activator protein
   3716..3808    -  CDS            lacI (fragment): lac repressor; lacI; The lac repressor binds to the lac operator to inhibit transcription in E. coli. This inhibition can be relieved by adding lactose or isopropyl-β-D-thiogalactopyranoside (IPTG).
   3991..4579    -  rep_origin     ori: high-copy-number ColE1/pMB1/pBR322/pUC origin of replication
   4750..5610    -  CDS            AmpR: β-lactamase; bla; confers resistance to ampicillin, carbenicillin, and related antibiotics
   5611..5715    -  promoter       AmpR promoter: bla
   5774..12      -  misc_feature   bom (fragment) (across the origin): basis of mobility region from pBR322
