[The description below was written by a language model from this plasmid's Addgene catalogue record and pLannotate feature annotations shown in this document.]
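Description:
pOVC1_X_AsPT1-LOV2-EcSsra is a mammalian expression plasmid built on the pcDNA3.1(-) backbone, belonging to a vector library designed for rapid assembly of modular light-controlled protein-protein interactions. It is maintained in E. coli at high copy through a ColE1/pUC-type origin with ampicillin selection (AmpR under its own bla promoter), and it also carries an f1 origin. For selection in mammalian cells, an SV40 enhancer/early promoter drives the neomycin phosphotransferase gene, terminated by an SV40 polyadenylation signal, conferring G418 resistance.

The payload is a 492 bp insert encoding the LOV2 domain of Avena sativa phototropin 1 fused to the E. coli SsrA peptide. It is transcribed from the CMV immediate early enhancer/promoter and terminated by the bovine growth hormone poly(A) signal, and a T7 promoter lies just upstream of the coding region. The automated annotation labels this coding region as miniSOG. That label most likely reflects sequence similarity, since miniSOG is itself derived from a plant phototropin LOV2 domain, and the catalogue entry identifies the insert as the oat LOV2-SsrA fusion. LOV2 is a flavin-binding blue-light sensor whose C-terminal helix unfolds on illumination, and embedding SsrA there generally serves to cage the peptide in the dark and expose it to a binding partner in the light. The record does not name that partner.

The "X" in the name and the stated purpose indicate that restriction sites precede the photosensory module, so a protein of interest can be cloned in frame upstream. XmaI sites are recorded as retained on both sides of the insert. The annotated HIV-1 LTR, ble and lacI fragments are probably short backbone matches, not functional elements.
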