Addgene plasmid #131217: pOVC1_X_AsPT1-LOV2-EcSsra
Purpose: Expresses AsPT1-LOV2-EcSsra (Avena Sativa) preceded by restriction sites
Depositing lab: Harald Janovjak. Depositing organization: Monash University. Publication: Engineering Strategy and Vector Library for the Rapid Generation of Modular Light-Controlled Protein-Protein Interactions. Tichy AM, Gerrard EJ, Legrand JMD, Hobbs RM, Janovjak H. J Mol Biol. 2019 May 29. pii: S0022-2836(19)30317-1. doi: 10.1016/j.jmb.2019.05.033. PubMed 31150735.
Backbone
  Vector backbone: pcDNA3.1-
  Backbone manufacturer: Invitrogen
  Backbone size w/o insert (bp): 5318
  Vector type: Mammalian Expression
  Selectable markers: Neomycin (select with G418)
Growth in bacteria
  Bacterial resistance: Ampicillin, 100 μg/mL
  Growth temperature: 37°C
  Growth strain: DH5alpha
  Copy number: High Copy
Gene/Insert
  Gene/Insert name: AsPT1-LOV2-EcSsra
  Species: A. sativa
  Insert size (bp): 492
  Promoter: CMV
  Cloning method: Restriction Enzyme; 5′ cloning site XmaI (not destroyed); 3′ cloning site XmaI (not destroyed)
  Sequencing primers: 5′ CMV_F (CGCAAATGGGCGGTAGGCGTG); 3′ pcDNA_R (CAACAGATGGCTGGCAAC)
Terms and licenses: Academic/Nonprofit Terms; Industry Terms: Not Available to Industry
How to cite: pOVC1_X_AsPT1-LOV2-EcSsra was a gift from Harald Janovjak (Addgene plasmid # 131217 ; http://n2t.net/addgene:131217 ; RRID:Addgene_131217)
