>Addgene plasmid #131217 | pOVC1_X_AsPT1-LOV2-EcSsra | depositor partial sequence | sequence record 251491 | pOVC1_X_AsPT1-LOV2-EcSsra
ACCATGGCCACCGGTGAATTCTCAGGCTCTGGATCCCCCGGGCTGGCAACCACACTGGAACGGATCGAGA
AAAATTTCGTGATTACTGATCCGAGACTGCCTGACAACCCAATCATTTTTGCGAGCGATTCCTTCCTGCA
GCTGACAGAATATTCTCGGGAAGAGATCCTGGGGCGCAATTGCCGTTTTCTGCAGGGACCCGAGACAGAC
CGTGCCACTGTTCGGAAAATCAGAGATGCTATTGACAACCAGACTGAAGTGACCGTTCAGCTGATCAATT
ATACCAAGAGCGGCAAGAAGTTCTGGAACGTGTTCCACCTGCAGCCGATGCGCGATTATAAGGGCGACGT
CCAGTACTTCATTGGCGTGCAGCTGGATGGCACCGAACGTCTTCATGGCGCCGCTGAGCGTGAGGCGGTC
TGCCTGATCAAAAAGACAGCCTTTCAGATTGCTGAGGCAGCGAACGACGAAAATTACTTTGGACCCGGGT
AA
